>Addgene plasmid #158925 | JGI_018111 | addgene full sequence | sequence record 316877 | Addgene NGS Result
CTTTCCTGCGTTATCCCCTGATTCTGTGGATAACCGTATTACCGCCTTTGAGTGAGCTGATACCGCTCGC
CGCAGCCGAACGACCGAGCGCAGCGAGTCAGTGAGCGAGGAAGCGGAAGAGCGCCTGATGCGGTATTTTC
TCCTTACGCATCTGTGCGGTATTTCACACCGCAATGGTGCACTCTCAGTACAATCTGCTCTGATGCCGCA
TAGTTAAGCCAGTATACACTCCGCTATCGCTACGTGACTGGGTCATGGCTGCGCCCCGACACCCGCCAAC
ACCCGCTGACGCGCCCTGACGGGCTTGTCTGCTCCCGGCATCCGCTTACAGACAAGCTGTGACCGTCTCC
GGGAGCTGCATGTGTCAGAGGTTTTCACCGTCATCACCGAAACGCGCGAGGCAGCTGCGGTAAAGCTCAT
CAGCGTGGTCGTGAAGCGATTCACAGATGTCTGCCTGTTCATCCGCGTCCAGCTCGTTGAGTTTCTCCAG
AAGCGTTAATGTCTGGCTTCTGATAAAGCGGGCCATGTTAAGGGCGGTTTTTTCCTGTTTGGTCACTGAT
GCCTCCGTGTAAGGGGGATTTCTGTTCATGGGGGTAATGATACCGATGAAACGAGAGAGGATGCTCACGA
TACGGGTTACTGATGATGAACATGCCCGGTTACTGGAACGTTGTGAGGGTAAACAACTGGCGGTATGGAT
GCGGCGGGACCAGAGAAAAATCACTCAGGGTCAATGCCAGCGCTTCGTTAATACAGATGTAGGTGTTCCA
CAGGGTAGCCAGCAGCATCCTGCGATGCAGATCCGGAACATAATGGTGCAGGGCGCTGACTTCCGCGTTT
CCAGACTTTACGAAACACGGAAACCGAAGACCATTCATGTTGTTGCTCAGGTCGCAGACGTTTTGCAGCA
GCAGTCGCTTCACGTTCGCTCGCGTATCGGTGATTCATTCTGCTAACCAGTAAGGCAACCCCGCCAGCCT
AGCCGGGTCCTCAACGACAGGAGCACGATCATGCGCACCCGTGGGGCCGCCATGCCGGCGATAATGGCCT
GCTTCTCGCCGAAACGTTTGGTGGCGGGACCAGTGACGAAGGCTTGAGCGAGGGCGTGCAAGATTCCGAA
TACCGCAAGCGACAGGCCGATCATCGTCGCGCTCCAGCGAAAGCGGTCCTCGCCGAAAATGACCCAGAGC
GCTGCCGGCACCTGTCCTACGAGTTGCATGATAAAGAAGACAGTCATAAGTGCGGCGACGATAGTCATGC
CCCGCGCCCACCGGAAGGAGCTGACTGGGTTGAAGGCTCTCAAGGGCATCGGTCGAGATCCCGGTGCCTA
ATGAGTGAGCTAACTTACATTAATTGCGTTGCGCTCACTGCCCGCTTTCCAGTCGGGAAACCTGTCGTGC
CAGCTGCATTAATGAATCGGCCAACGCGCGGGGAGAGGCGGTTTGCGTATTGGGCGCCAGGGTGGTTTTT
CTTTTCACCAGTGAGACGGGCAACAGCTGATTGCCCTTCACCGCCTGGCCCTGAGAGAGTTGCAGCAAGC
GGTCCACGCTGGTTTGCCCCAGCAGGCGAAAATCCTGTTTGATGGTGGTTAACGGCGGGATATAACATGA
GCTGTCTTCGGTATCGTCGTATCCCACTACCGAGATATCCGCACCAACGCGCAGCCCGGACTCGGTAATG
GCGCGCATTGCGCCCAGCGCCATCTGATCGTTGGCAACCAGCATCGCAGTGGGAACGATGCCCTCATTCA
GCATTTGCATGGTTTGTTGAAAACCGGACATGGCACTCCAGTCGCCTTCCCGTTCCGCTATCGGCTGAAT
TTGATTGCGAGTGAGATATTTATGCCAGCCAGCCAGACGCAGACGCGCCGAGACAGAACTTAATGGGCCC
GCTAACAGCGCGATTTGCTGGTGACCCAATGCGACCAGATGCTCCACGCCCAGTCGCGTACCGTCTTCAT
GGGAGAAAATAATACTGTTGATGGGTGTCTGGTCAGAGACATCAAGAAATAACGCCGGAACATTAGTGCA
GGCAGCTTCCACAGCAATGGCATCCTGGTCATCCAGCGGATAGTTAATGATCAGCCCACTGACGCGTTGC
GCGAGAAGATTGTGCACCGCCGCTTTACAGGCTTCGACGCCGCTTCGTTCTACCATCGACACCACCACGC
TGGCACCCAGTTGATCGGCGCGAGATTTAATCGCCGCGACAATTTGCGACGGCGCGTGCAGGGCCAGACT
GGAGGTGGCAACGCCAATCAGCAACGACTGTTTGCCCGCCAGTTGTTGTGCCACGCGGTTGGGAATGTAA
TTCAGCTCCGCCATCGCCGCTTCCACTTTTTCCCGCGTTTTCGCAGAAACGTGGCTGGCCTGGTTCACCA
CGCGGGAAACGGTCTGATAAGAGACACCGGCATACTCTGCGACATCGTATAACGTTACTGGTTTCACATT
CACCACCCTGAATTGACTCTCTTCCGGGCGCTATCATGCCATACCGCGAAAGGTTTTGCGCCATTCGATG
GTGTCCGGGATCTCGACGCTCTCCCTTATGCGACTCCTGCATTAGGAAGCAGCCCAGTAGTAGGTTGAGG
CCGTTGAGCACCGCCGCCGCAAGGAATGGTGCATGCAAGGAGATGGCGCCCAACAGTCCCCCGGCCACGG
GGCCTGCCACCATACCCACGCCGAAACAAGCGCTCATGAGCCCGAAGTGGCGAGCCCGATCTTCCCCATC
GGTGATGTCGGCGATATAGGCGCCAGCAACCGCACCTGTGGCGCCGGTGATGCCGGCCACGATGCGTCCG
GCGTAGAGGATCGAGATCTCGATCCCGCGAAATTAATACGACTCACTATAGGGGAATTGTGAGCGGATAA
CAATTCCCCTCTAGAAATAATTTTGTTTAACTTTAAGAAGGAGATATACCATGGGCAGCAGCCATCATCA
TCATCATCACAGCAGCGGCCTGGTGCCGCGCGGCAGCCATATGTCAGAAGCGATACGCGCACGCATTGCC
GCAGTATGCGCCCATCTTCCAAGTCGGTATCGTACCCTGGATGAGACTCGGGCAAAGATTACAGAGACGG
GAGGTTATGCTCCGCCGCCCGGACTGTTAGAGGATCTTACAGGGGTGCGTGGAGTCCATGTTCATGAAGA
TGGTGAGAATTCAAGTGATCTGGCGGTGGCAGCCGCTAGGAGCGCACTGGAGCAGGCAGGACTTAAAATT
CGAGATGTTGACTTACTGTTATTCGCGTCGACTTCACAGGATTTGATCGAGCCGGCTACCGCCCACCTTG
TTGCAACCAAACTTGGAGCCAGCTGTCCAGTGTTTGACGTCAAAAATGCATGTAACAGCTTTCTGAATGG
TATGGAAGTGGCAGCGTCCTTCATTGAGACGGGGCGGTATCGGACGGTCCTTATTGCTTGTGGGGAACCC
GCTACCCTAGCGACTAGATGGCATTTGCCCACACGCGAAGATTTACTGAGAGCATTGCCTGGATATACCG
CTTCTGATGCCGGTGCTGCAATGGTGCTCACAGCTGGCCCGGCGGGTGATGGCGACCCCGGAATTCTTAG
CCTCCGCTTTGTCTCAAACAGTCCGGCCTGGGAAGCGTGTACGGTTGCAGGGGGTGGCTCTATGCATCAT
TTGAGCGTTCATGATGACCATACGACCCTGCGACTAAATGGTGACCTCTGGCAGTCAGCGCTCGATGTGT
TACCGAGAATCATGGATACAGCAGGTGAGGAGTTTCGTGCAGCCCAGGCTGGCGCAGTGTCCTTCATCGC
CTTTCACCAGATTGCAATGCCGCAATATCGCGAAGTTATTGATCTTTTCTCCTTACCTGAGGATCGCTGT
ATGCCAGCAGTGGCGGAGCACGGTAACTGCGCGGCCGCGTCTCTGCCGCTGCAATTAGCCAAAGCCCGCG
AGGCGGATCGTATTGAGGGGGGTGATCTGGTCGCCATGATAGGCTTGGCATCAGGGTTCTCATTCGGACT
TGCCTTGGTACGCTGGTGACTCGAGCACCACCACCACCACCACTGAGATCCGGCTGCTAACAAAGCCCGA
AAGGAAGCTGAGTTGGCTGCTGCCACCGCTGAGCAATAACTAGCATAACCCCTTGGGGCCTCTAAACGGG
TCTTGAGGGGTTTTTTGCTGAAAGGAGGAACTATATCCGGATTGGCGAATGGG
[124 nt withheld, positions 4184-4307]
C
[91 nt withheld, positions 4309-4399]
A
[49 nt withheld, positions 4401-4449]
CCTTTGACGTTGGAGTCCACGTTCTTT
[37 nt withheld, positions 4477-4513]
ACCCTATCTCGGTCTATTCTTTTGATTTATAAGGGATTTTGCCGATTTCGGCCTATTGGTTAAAAAATGA
GCTGATTTAACAAAAATTTAACGCGAATTTTAACAAAATATTAACGCTTACAATTTAGGTGGCACTTTTC
GGGGAAATGTGCGCGGAACCCCTATTTGTTTATTTTTCTAAATACATTCAAATATGTATCCGCTCATGAA
TTAATTCTTAGAAAAACTCATCGAGCATCAAATGAAACTGCAATTTATTCATATCAGGATTATCAATACC
ATATTTTTGAAAAAGCCGTTTCTGTAATGAAGGAGAAAACTCACCGAGGCAGTTCCATAGGATGGCAAGA
TCCTGGTATCGGTCTGCGATTCCGACTCGTCCAACATCAATACAACCTATTAATTTCCCCTCGTCAAAAA
TAAGGTTATCAAGTGAGAAATCACCATGAGTGACGACTGAATCCGGTGAGAATGGCAAAAGTTTATGCAT
TTCTTTCCAGACTTGTTCAACAGGCCAGCCATTACGCTCGTCATCAAAATCACTCGCATCAACCAAACCG
TTATTCATTCGTGATTGCGCCTGAGCGAGACGAAATACGCGATCGCTGTTAAAAGGACAATTACAAACAG
GAATCGAATGCAACCGGCGCAGGAACACTGCCAGCGCATCAACAATATTTTCACCTGAATCAGGATATTC
TTCTAATACCTGGAATGCTGTTTTCCCGGGGATCGCAGTGGTGAGTAACCATGCATCATCAGGAGTACGG
ATAAAATGCTTGATGGTCGGAAGAGGCATAAATTCCGTCAGCCAGTTTAGTCTGACCATCTCATCTGTAA
CATCATTGGCAACGCTACCTTTGCCATGTTTCAGAAACAACTCTGGCGCATCGGGCTTCCCATACAATCG
ATAGATTGTCGCACCTGATTGCCCGACATTATCGCGAGCCCATTTATACCCATATAAATCAGCATCCATG
TTGGAATTTAATCGCGGCCTAGAGCAAGACGTTTCCCGTTGAATATGGCTCATAACACCCCTTGTATTAC
TGTTTATGTAAGCAGACAGTTTTATTGTTCATGACCAAAATCCCTTAACGTGAGTTTTCGTTCCACTGAG
CGTCAGACCCCGTAGAAAAGATCAAAGGATCTTCTTGAGATCCTTTTTTTCTGCGCGTAATCTGCTGCTT
GCAAACAAAAAAACCACCGCTACCAGCGGTGGTTTGTTTGCCGGATCAAGAGCTACCAACTCTTTTTCCG
AAGGTAACTGGCTTCAGCAGAGCGCAGATACCAAATACTGTCCTTCTAGTGTAGCCGTAGTTAGGCCACC
ACTTCAAGAACTCTGTAGCACCGCCTACATACCTCGCTCTGCTAATCCTGTTACCAGTGGCTGCTGCCAG
TGGCGATAAGTCGTGTCTTACCGGGTTGGACTCAAGACGATAGTTACCGGATAAGGCGCAGCGGTCGGGC
TGAACGGGGGGTTCGTGCACACAGCCCAGCTTGGAGCGAACGACCTACACCGAACTGAGATACCTACAGC
GTGAGCTATGAGAAAGCGCCACGCTTCCCGAAGGGAGAAAGGCGGACAGGTATCCGGTAAGCGGCAGGGT
CGGAACAGGAGAGCGCACGAGGGAGCTTCCAGGGGGAAACGCCTGGTATCTTTATAGTCCTGTCGGGTTT
CGCCACCTCTGACTTGAGCGTCGATTTTTGTGATGCTCGTCAGGGGGGCGGAGCCTATGGAAAAACGCCA
GCAACGCGGCCTTTTTACGGTTCCTGGCCTTTTGCTGGCCTTTTGCTCACATGTT
Features (pLannotate 1.2.2; 20 found; start..end, strand, type, name):
    124..263     -  misc_feature   bom: basis of mobility region from pBR322
    365..556     -  CDS            rop: Rop protein, which maintains plasmids at low copy number; rop
    573..953     +  CDS            YPB1_ECOLX: Protein predicted: Swiss-Prot protein existence level 4. From Escherichia coli.
   1025..1316    -  CDS            TcR (fragment): tetracycline efflux protein; tet; confers resistance to tetracycline
   1331..1352    -  protein_bind   CAP binding site: CAP binding activates transcription in the presence of cAMP. E. coli catabolite activator protein
   1365..2447    -  CDS            lacI: lac repressor; lacI; The lac repressor binds to the lac operator to inhibit transcription in E. coli. This inhibition can be relieved by adding lactose or isopropyl-β-D-thiogalactopyranoside (IPTG).
   2448..2525    -  promoter       lacI promoter: lacI
   2533..2812    -  CDS            TcR (fragment): tetracycline efflux protein; tet; confers resistance to tetracycline
   2834..2852    +  promoter       T7 promoter: promoter for bacteriophage T7 RNA polymerase
   2853..2877    +  protein_bind   lac operator: The lac repressor binds to the lac operator to inhibit transcription in E. coli. This inhibition can be relieved by adding lactose or isopropyl-β-D-thiogalactopyranoside (IPTG). lac repressor encoded by lacI
   2892..2914    +  RBS            RBS: efficient ribosome binding site from bacteriophage T7 gene 10 (Olins and Rangwala, 1989)
   2933..2949    +  CDS            capTEV™ (fragment): composite tag for in vivo biotinylation, TEV protease cleavage, and 6xHis tagging
   2960..2977    +  CDS            thrombin site: thrombin recognition and cleavage site
   4016..4033    +  CDS            9xHis (fragment): 9xHis affinity tag
   4043..4092    +  CDS            SET1 (fragment): solubility-enhancement tag derived from T7 phage gene 10B
   4100..4147    +  terminator     T7 terminator: transcription terminator for bacteriophage T7 RNA polymerase
   4184..4612    +  rep_origin     f1 ori (sequence partly withheld): f1 bacteriophage origin of replication; arrow indicates direction of (+) strand synthesis
   4665..4722    +  promoter       AmpR promoter (fragment): bla
   4731..5546    -  CDS            KanR: aminoglycoside phosphotransferase; aph(3')-Ia; confers resistance to kanamycin in bacteria or G418 (Geneticin®) in eukaryotes
   5668..6256    +  rep_origin     ori: high-copy-number ColE1/pMB1/pBR322/pUC origin of replication
