[The description below was written by a language model from this plasmid's Addgene catalogue record and pLannotate feature annotations shown in this document.]
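Description:
JGI_018111 is a bacterial expression plasmid built on the pET28b backbone, carrying a synthetic open reading frame designated WP_053141838_1 (also listed as Batch220B_p059) that was inserted by Gibson assembly into the NdeI/XhoI-opened vector. It is propagated in E. coli using a ColE1/pMB1-type origin and selected with kanamycin through the aph(3')-Ia KanR gene. The backbone also retains the rop gene and the bom mobility region from pBR322, an f1 phage origin for single-stranded DNA production, and short remnants annotated as tetracycline-resistance fragments that are non-functional backbone leftovers. The catalogue lists the plasmid as high copy, although the presence of rop is normally associated with reduced copy number.

The expression cassette follows the standard pET layout: a T7 promoter with an adjacent lac operator, the T7 gene 10 ribosome binding site, and a T7 terminator, with a plasmid-borne lacI gene under its own promoter supplying repressor. Transcription therefore depends on T7 RNA polymerase and is inducible with IPTG in a suitable host. Upstream of the insert, the annotation picks up a His-tag-like fragment and a thrombin cleavage site, consistent with an N-terminal cleavable His tag. A second His-tag fragment lies downstream of the insert region, but whether it is translated depends on a stop codon that the record does not show. The insert itself, occupying roughly 1 kb between these elements, is not annotated in the feature table, and the record does not state the encoded protein's function or source organism beyond "synthetic". The stated purpose places the plasmid in a collection aimed at hydrocarbon structures for fuels and chemicals, suggesting its use for recombinant production and purification of a candidate enzyme.
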