Addgene plasmid #158925: JGI_018111
Purpose: Hydrocarbon Structures for Fuels and Chemicals
Depositing lab: Joint Genome Institute.
Backbone
  Vector backbone: pET28b
  Vector type: Synthetic Biology
Growth in bacteria
  Bacterial resistance: Kanamycin, 50 μg/mL
  Growth temperature: 37°C
  Growth strain: Top10
  Copy number: High Copy
Gene/Insert
  Gene/Insert name: WP_053141838_1 (alt name: Batch220B_p059)
  Species: Synthetic
  Cloning method: Gibson Cloning
Terms and licenses: Academic/Nonprofit Terms; Industry Terms: Not Available to Industry
Depositor comments: pET28b_NdeIXhoI vector with WP_053141838_1 insert, JGI ICE Registry: https://registry.jgi.doe.gov/entry/18111
How to cite: JGI_018111 was a gift from Joint Genome Institute (Addgene plasmid # 158925 ; http://n2t.net/addgene:158925 ; RRID:Addgene_158925)
