>Addgene plasmid #158925 | JGI_018111 | depositor partial sequence | sequence record 306635 | gene insert with vector overlaps
CACAGCAGCGGCCTGGTGCCGCGCGGCAGCCATATGTCAGAAGCGATACGCGCACGCATTGCCGCAGTAT
GCGCCCATCTTCCAAGTCGGTATCGTACCCTGGATGAGACTCGGGCAAAGATTACAGAGACGGGAGGTTA
TGCTCCGCCGCCCGGACTGTTAGAGGATCTTACAGGGGTGCGTGGAGTCCATGTTCATGAAGATGGTGAG
AATTCAAGTGATCTGGCGGTGGCAGCCGCTAGGAGCGCACTGGAGCAGGCAGGACTTAAAATTCGAGATG
TTGACTTACTGTTATTCGCGTCGACTTCACAGGATTTGATCGAGCCGGCTACCGCCCACCTTGTTGCAAC
CAAACTTGGAGCCAGCTGTCCAGTGTTTGACGTCAAAAATGCATGTAACAGCTTTCTGAATGGTATGGAA
GTGGCAGCGTCCTTCATTGAGACGGGGCGGTATCGGACGGTCCTTATTGCTTGTGGGGAACCCGCTACCC
TAGCGACTAGATGGCATTTGCCCACACGCGAAGATTTACTGAGAGCATTGCCTGGATATACCGCTTCTGA
TGCCGGTGCTGCAATGGTGCTCACAGCTGGCCCGGCGGGTGATGGCGACCCCGGAATTCTTAGCCTCCGC
TTTGTCTCAAACAGTCCGGCCTGGGAAGCGTGTACGGTTGCAGGGGGTGGCTCTATGCATCATTTGAGCG
TTCATGATGACCATACGACCCTGCGACTAAATGGTGACCTCTGGCAGTCAGCGCTCGATGTGTTACCGAG
AATCATGGATACAGCAGGTGAGGAGTTTCGTGCAGCCCAGGCTGGCGCAGTGTCCTTCATCGCCTTTCAC
CAGATTGCAATGCCGCAATATCGCGAAGTTATTGATCTTTTCTCCTTACCTGAGGATCGCTGTATGCCAG
CAGTGGCGGAGCACGGTAACTGCGCGGCCGCGTCTCTGCCGCTGCAATTAGCCAAAGCCCGCGAGGCGGA
TCGTATTGAGGGGGGTGATCTGGTCGCCATGATAGGCTTGGCATCAGGGTTCTCATTCGGACTTGCCTTG
GTACGCTGGTGACTCGAGCACCACCACCACCACCACTGAGATCCG
